>Addgene plasmid #138225 | pFP.R355 | addgene full sequence | sequence record 273520 | Addgene NGS Result
TGCCACCTGACGTCTAAGAAAAGGAATATTCAGCAATTTGCCCGTGCCGAAGAAAGGCCCACCCGTGAAG
GTGAGCCAGTGAGTTGATTGCTACGTAATTAGTTAGTTAGCCCTTAGTGACTCGAATTCGCGGCCGCTTC
TAGAGTTATGACAACTTGACGGCTACATCATTCACTTTTTCTTCACAACCGGCACGGAACTCGCTCGGGC
TGGCCCCGGTGCATTTTTTAAATACCCGCGAGAAATAGAGTTGATCGTCAAAACCAACATTGCGACCGAC
GGTGGCGATAGGCATCCGGGTGGTGCTCAAAAGCAGCTTCGCCTGGCTGATACGTTGGTCCTCGCGCCAG
CTTAAGACGCTAATCCCTAACTGCTGGCGGAAAAGATGTGACAGACGCGACGGCGACAAGCAAACATGCT
GTGCGACGCTGGCGATATCAAAATTGCTGTCTGCCAGGTGATCGCTGATGTACTGACAAGCCTCGCGTAC
CCGATTATCCATCGGTGGATGGAGCGACTCGTTAATCGCTTCCATGCGCCGCAGTAACAATTGCTCAAGC
AGATTTATCGCCAGCAGCTCCGAATAGCGCCCTTCCCCTTGCCCGGCGTTAATGATTTGCCCAAACAGGT
CGCTGAAATGCGGCTGGTGCGCTTCATCCGGGCGAAAGAACCCCGTATTGGCAAATATTGACGGCCAGTT
AAGCCATTCATGCCAGTAGGCGCGCGGACGAAAGTAAACCCACTGGTGATACCATTCGCGAGCCTCCGGA
TGACGACCGTAGTGATGAATCTCTCCTGGCGGGAACAGCAAAATATCACCCGGTCGGCAAACAAATTCTC
GTCCCTGATTTTTCACCACCCCCTGACCGCGAATGGTGAGATTGAGAATATAACCTTTCATTCCCAGCGG
TCGGTCGATAAAAAAATCGAGATAACCGTTGGCCTCAATCGGCGTTAAACCCGCCACCAGATGGGCATTA
AACGAGTATCCCGGCAGCAGGGGATCATTTTGCGCTTCAGCCATACTTTTCATACTCCCGCCATTCAGAG
AAGAAACCAATTGTCCATATTGCATCAGACATTGCCGTCACTGCGTCTTTTACTGGCTCTTCTCGCTAAC
CAAACCGGTAACCCCGCTTATTAAAAGCATTCTGTAACAAAGCGGGACCAAAGCCATGACAAAAACGCGT
AACAAAAGTGTCTATAATCACGGCAGAAAAGTCCACATTGATTATTTGCACGGCGTCACACTTTGCTATG
CCATAGCATTTTTATCCATAAGATTAGCGGATCCTACCTGACGCTTTTTATCGCAACTCTCTACTGTTTC
TCCATTACTAGAGATTAAAGAGGAGAAATACTAGATGGTGAGCAAGGGCGAAGAAGACAACATGGCCATC
ATCAAGGAGTTCATGCGCTTCAAGGTGCACATGGAGGGCTCCGTGAACGGCCACGAGTTCGAGATCGAGG
GCGAGGGCGAGGGCCGCCCCTACGAGGGCACCCAGACCGCCAAGCTGAAGGTGACCAAGGGTGGCCCCCT
GCCCTTCGCCTGGGACATCCTGTCCCCTCAGTTCATGTACGGCTCCAAGGCCTACGTGAAGCACCCCGCC
GACATCCCCGACTACTTGAAGCTGTCCTTCCCCGAGGGCTTCAAGTGGGAGCGCGTGATGAACTTCGAGG
ACGGCGGCGTGGTGACCGTGACCCAGGACTCCTCCTTGCAGGACGGCGAGTTCATCTACAAGGTGAAGCT
GCGCGGCACCAACTTCCCCTCCGACGGCCCCGTAATGCAGAAGAAGACCATGGGCTGGGAGGCCTCCTCC
GAGCGGATGTACCCCGAGGACGTGAATCAGTGCTTTACGCCCGACACACCAATTTTTACGAACGATGGCT
TTGTATCGATTGAAAACATAAAGCCTCATATGAAGGTTATGACCTCTGACGGTACGTTCCGCAATGTTAA
TAAAATTTTTAAAAACAACGTCAATAAGAATATTCTAAAGATCAATACGACTCACTCATTAGAAGAAATC
AAATGTACAAAAGAGCATGATATTTTAATCTATCAGAATATTAATAATGAATCTAACTACGAACAAATTA
CACATTATATTGAAACGAACAAATATACTCCTAACTTTGTAAAAGCATCCGAGTTAAAGGTAGGTGATTT
CATGGTAATCCCGAAAATCCAGATTGGGTCCGCGGGGAGCGCGGCCGGTAGCGGATGCATACTGACGAAG
ATCGAAAACATTGATATGTGTGAGTACTCCGGCTATGTCTATGATTTGAACATCGAAGAAAACCACAATT
ATTTAACCTCCTCGGGTATTGTTCATAACTCCGGGAGGGGCGCCCTGAAGGGCGAGATCAAGCAGAGGCT
GAAGCTGAAGGACGGCGGCCACTACGACGCTGAGGTCAAGACCACCTACAAGGCCAAGAAGCCCGTGCAG
CTGCCCGGCGCCTACAACGTCAACATCAAGTTGGACATCACCTCCCACAACGAGGACTACACCATCGTGG
AACAGTACGAACGCGCCGAGGGCCGCCACTCCACCGGCGGCATGGACGAGCTGTACAAGCATCATCACCA
TCACCACTAATAATACTAGTAGCGGCCGCTGCAGGAGTCACTAAGGGTTAGTTAGTTAGATTAGCAGAAA
GTCAAAAGCCTCCGACCGGAGGCTTTTGACTAAAACTTCCCTTGGGGTTATCATTGGGGCTCACTCAAAG
GCGGTAATCAGATAAAAAAAATCCTTAGCTTTCGCTAAGGATGATTTCTGCTAGAGATGGAATAGACTGG
ATGGAGGCGGATAAAGTTGCAGGACCACTTCTGCGCTCGGCCCTTCCGGCTGGCTGGTTTATTGCTGATA
AATCTGGAGCCGGTGAGCGTGGGTCTCGCGGTATCATTGCAGCACTGGGGCCAGATGGTAAGCCCTCCCG
TATCGTAGTTATCTACACGACGGGGAGTCAGGCAACTATGGATGAACGAAATAGACAGATCGCTGAGATA
GGTGCCTCACTGATTAAGCATTGGTAACTGTCAGACCAAGTTTACTCATATATACTTTAGATTGATTTAA
AACTTCATTTTTAATTTAAAAGGATCTAGGTGAAGATCCTTTTTGATAATCTCATGACCAAAATCCCTTA
ACGTGAGTTTTCGTTCCACTGAGCGTCAGACCCCTTAATAAGATGATCTTCTTGAGATCGTTTTGGTCTG
CGCGTAATCTCTTGCTCTGAAAACGAAAAAACCGCCTTGCAGGGCGGTTTTCGAAGGTTCTCTGAGCTAC
CAACTCTTTGAACCGAGGTAACTGGCTTGGAGGAGCGCAGTCACCAAAACTTGTCCTTTCAGTTTAGCCT
TAACCGGCGCATGACTTCAAGACTAACTCCTCTAAATCAATTACCAGTGGCTGCTGCCAGTGGTGCTTTT
GCATGTCTTTCCGGGTTGGACTCAAGACGATAGTTACCGGATAAGGCGCAGCGGTCGGACTGAACGGGGG
GTTCGTGCATACAGTCCAGCTTGGAGCGAACTGCCTACCCGGAACTGAGTGTCAGGCGTGGAATGAGACA
AACGCGGCCATAACAGCGGAATGACACCGGTAAACCGAAAGGCAGGAACAGGAGAGCGCACGAGGGAGCC
GCCAGGGGGAAACGCCTGGTATCTTTATAGTCCTGTCGGGTTTCGCCACCACTGATTTGAGCGTCAGATT
TCGTGATGCTTGTCAGGGGGGCGGAGCCTATGGAAAAACGGCTTTGCCGCGGCCCTCTCACTTCCCTGTT
AAGTATCTTCCTGGCATCTTCCAGGAAATCTCCGCCCCGTTCGTAAGCCATTTCCGCTCGCCGCAGTCGA
ACGACCGAGCGTAGCGAGTCAGTGAGCGAGGAAGCGGAATATATCCTGTATCACATATTCTGCTGACGCA
CCGGTGCAGCCTTTTTTCTCCTGCCACATGAAGCACTTCACTGACACCCTCATCAGTGCCAACATAGTAA
GCCAGTATACACTCCGCTAGCGCTGAGGTCTGCCTCGTGAAGAAGGTGTTGCTGACTCATACCAGGCCTG
AATCGCCCCATCATCCAGCCAGAAAGTGAGGGAGCCACGGTTGATGAGAGCTTTGTTGTAGGTGGACCAG
TTGGTGATTTTGAACTTTTGCTTTGCCACGGAACGGTCTGCGTTGTCGGGAAGATGCGTGATCTGATCCT
TCAACTCAGCAAAAGTTCGATTTATTCAACAAAGCCACGTTGTGTCTCAAAATCTCTGATGTTACATTGC
ACAAGATAAAAATATATCATCATGAACAATAAAACTGTCTGCTTACATAAACAGTAATACAAGGGGTGTT
TACTAGAGGAGATTCTCATGTTTGACAGCTTATCATCGATAAGCTTTAATGCGGTAGTTTATCACAGTTA
AATTGCTAACGCAGTCAGGCACCGTGTATGAAATCTAACAATGCGCTCATCGTCATTCTCGGCACCGTCA
CCCTGGACGCTGTAGGCATAGGCTTGGTTATGCCGGTACTGCCGGGCCTCTTGCGGGATATCGTCCATTC
CGACAGTATTGCCAGTCACTATGGCGTGCTGCTTGCGCTCTATGCGTTGATGCAATTTCTTTGCGCACCC
GTTCTCGGAGCCCTGTCCGACCGCTTTGGCCGCCGTCCAGTCCTGCTCGCTTCGCTCCTTGGAGCCACTA
TCGACTACGCGATCATGGCGACCACACCCGTCCTGTGGATTCTCTACGCCGGACGCATCGTGGCGGGCAT
CACGGGTGCCACAGGTGCGGTTGCTGGTGCCTATATCGCCGACATCACCGATGGGGAAGATCGGGCTCGC
CACTTCGGGCTCATGAGCGCTTGTTTCGGCGTGGGTATGGTGGCAGGCCCCGTGGCCGGGGGACTGTTGG
GTGCCATCTCCTTGCATGCACCATTCCTTGCGGCGGCGGTGCTCAACGGCCTCAACCTCCTCCTGGGCTG
CTTCCTTATGCAGGAATCGCATAAGGGAGAGCGCCGTCCGATGCCCTTGCGTGCCTTCAATCCAGTCAGC
TCCTTCCGGTGGGCGCGGGGCATGACTATCGTCGCCGCACTTATGACTGTTTTCTTTATCATGCAACTCG
TAGGACAGGTTCCGGCAGCGCTCTGGGTCATTTTCGGCGAGGACCGCTTTCGCTGGAGCGCGACGATGAT
CGGCCTGTCGCTTGCGGTATTCGGAATCTTGCACGCCCTCGCTCAAGCCTTCGTCACGGGCCCCGCCACC
AAACGTTTCGGCGAGAAGCAGGCCATTATCGCGGGCATGGCGGCCGACGCGCTGGGCTACGTCTTGCTGG
CGTTCGCGACGCGCGGCTGGATGGCCTTCCCCATTATGATTCTTCTCGCTTCCGGCGGCATCGGTATGCC
CGCGTTGCAGGCCATGCTGTCCCGCCAAGTAGATGACGACCATCAGGGACAGCTTCAAGGGTCGCTCGCG
GCTCTTACCAGCCTCACTTCGATCATTGGACCGCTGATCGTCACGGCGATTTATGCCGCCTCGGCGAGCA
CATGGAACGGGTTGGCATGGATTGTAGGTGCCGCCCTTTACCTTGTCTGCCTCCCCGCGTTGCGTCGCGG
TGCATGGAGCCGGGCCACCTCGACCTAATAATACTAGCTCCGGCAAAAAAACGGGCAAGGTGTCACCACC
CTGCCCTTTTTCTTTAAAACCGAAAAGATTACTTCGCGTT
Features (pLannotate 1.2.2; 16 found; start..end, strand, type, name):
     48..77      -  terminator     T3Te terminator: phage T3 early transcription terminator
    124..145     +  misc_feature   BioBrick prefix: BioBrick prefix for parts that do not start with "ATG"
    146..1024    -  CDS            araC: L-arabinose regulatory protein; araC
   1051..1335    +  promoter       araBAD promoter: araBAD; promoter of the L-arabinose operon of E. coli; the araC regulatory gene is transcribed in the opposite direction (Guzman et al., 1995)
   1365..1842    +  CDS            mCherry (fragment): monomeric derivative of DsRed fluorescent protein (Shaner et al., 2004) mammalian codon-optimized
   2349..2579    +  CDS            mCherry (fragment): monomeric derivative of DsRed fluorescent protein (Shaner et al., 2004) mammalian codon-optimized
   2604..2624    +  misc_feature   BioBrick suffix: universal suffix for all parts
   2660..2691    +  terminator     tonB terminator: bidirectional E. coli tonB-P14 transcription terminator
   2738..2778    -  terminator     bacterial terminator (fragment): putative bacterial transcription terminator
   2791..3036    +  CDS            bla(M) (fragment): β-lactamase lacking the signal sequence; bla(M); allows cytosolic expression of β-lactamase
   3202..3746    +  rep_origin     p15A ori: Plasmids containing the medium-copy-number p15A origin of replication can be propagated in E. coli cells that contain a second plasmid with the ColE1 origin.
   3834..3889    +  rep_origin     RSF ori (fragment): Plasmids containing the RSF 1030 origin of replication can be propagated in E. coli cells that contain additional plasmids with compatible origins.
   3988..4014    -  misc_feature   bom (fragment): basis of mobility region from pBR322
   4362..4390    +  promoter       tet promoter: E. coli promoter for tetracycline efflux protein gene
   4438..5626    +  CDS            TcR (fragment): tetracycline efflux protein; tet; confers resistance to tetracycline
   5639..5698    +  terminator     his operon terminator: This putative transcriptin terminator from the E. coli his operon has a 2-bp deletion introduced during synthesis. Its efficiency has not been determined.
