[The description below was written by a language model from this plasmid's Addgene catalogue record and pLannotate feature annotations shown in this document.]
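Description:
pFP.R355 is a 5.7 kb bacterial expression plasmid for synthetic biology work in E. coli, built on the BioBrick vector pSB3T5. It replicates from a p15A origin, which the record lists as low copy and which is compatible with ColE1-type plasmids. It is selected with tetracycline through a tet promoter-driven efflux protein gene. The cloning region sits between the BioBrick prefix and suffix, and flanking transcription terminators (T3Te, tonB and his operon terminators) insulate it from the backbone. The annotation also picks up short fragments of β-lactamase, RSF ori and bom. These appear to be backbone remnants, and ampicillin resistance is not listed for the plasmid.

The payload is an arabinose-inducible reporter cassette in the classic divergent arrangement. araC, the L-arabinose regulator, is encoded on the reverse strand under a promoter the record calls iPC. The araBAD promoter faces the other way and drives the reporter. That reporter is a single open reading frame in which mCherry is split into N- and C-terminal portions, annotated as two separate mCherry fragments. The roughly 500 bp gap between them is not annotated and corresponds to the Cro-RIR1 artificial mini-intein named in the record. The insert name indicates short junction residues (VNQ and SGR) flanking the intein, and a C-terminal 6xHis tag allows detection or purification.

Because the intein is contiguous (in cis), protein splicing should excise it and join the two mCherry halves, so red fluorescence after arabinose induction reports splicing activity. The construct belongs to a study building a library of orthogonal split inteins, where it presumably served to test the function of this intein.
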