Addgene plasmid #138225: pFP.R355
Purpose: Expresses the split mCherry reporter interrupted by the Cro-RIR1 artificially mini-intein (in cis)
Depositing lab: Baojun Wang. Depositing organization: University of Edinburgh. Publication: An expanded library of orthogonal split inteins enables modular multi-peptide assemblies. Pinto F, Thornton EL, Wang B. Nat Commun. 2020 Mar 23;11(1):1529. doi: 10.1038/s41467-020-15272-2. PubMed 32251274.
Backbone
  Vector backbone: pSB3T5
  Backbone manufacturer: BioBrick vector, IGEM registry
  Backbone size w/o insert (bp): 3252
  Total vector size (bp): 5710
  Vector type: Bacterial Expression, Synthetic Biology
Growth in bacteria
  Bacterial resistance: Tetracycline, 10 μg/mL
  Growth temperature: 37°C
  Growth strain: DH5alpha
  Copy number: Low Copy
Gene/Insert 1
  Gene/Insert name: araC
  Insert size (bp): 930
  Entrez Gene: araC (a.k.a. b0064, ECK0065)
  Promoter: iPC
  Cloning method: Gibson Cloning
  Sequencing primers: 5′ VF2 - TGCCACCTGACGTCTAAGAA
Gene/Insert 2
  Gene/Insert name: mCherryN(VNQ).Cro-RIR1*.(SGR)mCherryC.H6
  Species: Synthetic
  Insert size (bp): 1236
  Promoter: P(araBAD)
  Tag / fusion protein: 6xHis (C terminal on insert)
  Cloning method: Gibson Cloning
  Sequencing primers: 5′ araC_F2 - AACCCACTGGTGATACCATTCG; 3′ VR - ATTACCGCCTTTGAGTGAGC
Terms and licenses: Academic/Nonprofit Terms; Industry Terms: Not Available to Industry
How to cite: pFP.R355 was a gift from Baojun Wang (Addgene plasmid # 138225 ; http://n2t.net/addgene:138225 ; RRID:Addgene_138225)
